>Addgene plasmid #126411 | pUAS attB V5 dDispatched WT HA | addgene full sequence | sequence record 246857 | Addgene NGS Result
ATAACTTCGTATAATGTATGCTATACGAAGTTATGCTAGCGGATCCAAGCTTGCATGCCTGCAGGTCGGA
GTACTGTCCTCCGAGCGGAGTACTGTCCTCCGAGCGGAGTACTGTCCTCCGAGCGGAGTACTGTCCTCCG
AGCGGAGTACTGTCCTCCGAGCGGAGACTCTAGCGAGCGCCGGAGTATAAATAGAGGCGCTTCGTCTACG
GAGCGACAATTCAATTCAAACAAGCAAAGTGAACACGTCGCTAAGCGAAAGCTAAGCAAATAAACAAGCG
CAGCTGAACAAGCTAAACAATCTGCAGTAAAGTGCAAGTTAAAGTGAATCAATTAAAAGTAACCAGCAAC
CAAGTAAATCAACTGCAACTACTGAAATCTGCCAAGAAGTAATTATTGAATACAAGAAGAGAACTCTGAA
TAGGGAATTGGGAATTCATGTTGTGCTTCGACTCGGAGAGGATGAACTGGTACTACCACGTCCTGGCCAG
GCGTCCCTACCTGGTGGTCGTCTCCATTGCTGTCTACTGTGTCGCTTGCATCATCGTGGCCCTCGTCCTG
AACAAGCTGCCGGACTTCAGTGATCCCACCTTGGGCTTCGAAACCCGCGGCACCAAAATTGGAGAACGAC
TGACGGCCTGGTACAACCTGCTGCAAGAGACTGACCACCATGGTGCTCTTTTCTCAAATCCATCGGATCT
GTGGGAGAGGAGACGGGTAGAGCAGGGCTATGTGGAGACGAAGCTGCATCCGAATCACGTGGGTAAGCCT
ATCCCTAACCCTCTCCTCGGTCTCGATTCTACGCACGTGAGGCGACGCAAAAACAAGCACAAGAACAGAA
ACAAGAACAAGCGACGCAAGGAACAAAATCAAAGCAGCCACGAGCATCACGATGTGGCGCAGAAGATGAT
GCAGTTCAAAAAACGGCTGAAGGCTACTAGTTCTCCCTCTCCAAATCTCGGCTTTGACACCTGGATCGGG
GACAGTGGAGTATTTCGCGACTACGAGATTACAAACGACAGCGCTTCCTCCTCTTTGGAACCCACGCGAC
GCACTGAGCAAATCGAATATGGCCACAACACCACCTCAGTGGACGAGGAAGAGCATCAGCAGCGGGTGCA
GACCAAGAAGAGCACTTGGCGGCTCCTAAAGCAAGCCGCCACCTTGCCCACCGACGGTTGGGCAGACATG
CATCGTCGCCAACCCATCGAGGGATTCTTTTGCGATTCATCGCCCCGGAAGGAGTACTCTCATTTTGTGG
TCCAGCGGATCGGTCCCAACGCCACCGATTCTCTATTTGATTTGAACGGACTGCTGGCCATGTGTCAGTT
GCAGGATCAGATTACCGAAGTCCCCAGCTACCGGGCATTTTGCGAGCCGGAGATGCTTACCACCGAGTGC
TGCCGGCCATGGTCACTGCCCAACTACGCCGCCATGCTGGCCAACAAAAGTTCCTGTTTCGACCTTACCA
CGGAGGATGTTACTTCGCTGCACACGCTGCTCTTGGGCTGCTATGAGTACTTCCATGACCTAAAGATGGA
CAACCACTGCAACGAAATACCGCATTGTCGTGCTCCTGAAGAGTGCAAGCGGCTAAATATCGTCTTTAAC
GTCCTGAATTTTCTCACCGACTTTAGTTTCATCAAGTCTAATGACTCGAATGTATACCTGAAATACGCCA
TGATTTTTATACCCGTGGCGCAATCCAACCGCTTGCTGCCACTGTTCCACGAATGGGAAGACGTGGAGCT
GATCAACGAGCTTGTGGAAGTGGTTGCGATGGACTTGGGCCTCGAAAACGAACTCTTTAACGAGCTGCTG
CTGACGGACGTGTGGCTAGTTTCGCTGGGAGGGACATTCGTCATGGCTAGCGTGTGGTTGTACACGGGAT
CGGCATTCATCACCTTGATGTCCTGCGTAGCCATATGCTTTTCGCTAGGACTAGCGTACTTTTTTTACGC
CATCGTGCTGGAGTTTGAGTTCTTCCCCTATATGAACCTTCTGGCCGTGGTAGTAATAATTGGCATTGGA
GCAGACGACGTATTTCTGTTTCTTAAGATCTGGCACTGTGTGCTGACCGAGAGGTTCAGCAATCGATGTA
CCTTGACCACTCAGTCCCAGAGTGCTCTTCCCACCCTGGAGAACAGTGATCACACGGAGTCACTGGAAAA
CATAATGGCGCTGACTATGCGACATGCCGCTGCCTCCATGTTCGTTACCTCACTTACCACCGCCGGCGCC
TTTTATGCCTCCTACAGCAGCTCTATAACAGCTATAAAGTGCTTTGGGATTTTTGCGGGAACTGTCGTGG
TGACCAACTACTTACTAATGATAACTTGGTTGCCTGCATCGGTCTCCATCATGGAACGACTATTTGCCAC
AAGGATGTCCTGCCATCATCCGATGTCAATAAAGCTGATCCACGCCTGCAAGAAGTCAATTAACCGATTT
TGTCAGATGTTTGAGGAGTGCATCACGAAAAGCATCATGAACTATGCCTATCTCTGGCTGCTGATCTTTG
GGGCTCTAGGCGCGTCCAGTGCCGTCATTGTGTTCTGGTATCCAGGACTTCAGTTGCCGGAAAAATCACA
CTTCCAGCTCTTTGTGTCAAAGCATCCATTTGAGGTTTACTCCAGTCTCAAGCAGCAGTTCTGGTTCGAG
AAACCATTGCAGGCGTACGAGAACTTCAAGATGCACATGCATTTCGTCTGGGGCGTTCAAGCGGTGGACG
ACGGCGACTATACGAACCCCAACTCATACGGCCACCTGCACTATGACAATAATTTTAACGTATCCAGCAG
GCCGGCACAACTCTGGATCCTTGATTTTTGCCAGAGTGTGCGCCAGCAACCCTTTTACAAAGAGACTCTC
GGCATGCTGTTGCCCAATTGTTTCATTGAAAATCTTATCGACTATATGAAGCGCAGATGCATCGATGATA
TGGACAGTACCAGGAAAGACCGTTCACCCTGCTGTGACGCACAGTTTCCCTTTGAGCCGCACATATTTGA
GTACTGCTTGCCACAAAGCATATCCAACATGTATGACACTACATTTTTCCGGCCCGGCGTGGCAGGACCC
AAGTTTGCAGAGGCTCCCCGACTGGAGACTGAGGATTACCTAGGAATGAGTGGAAATGAGAGTGCAGAGT
ACAGCACCAACGGATCATTTACACCGCTACTAGTCAAAGCCCTGGTCATCGAGTTCGAGTCCAACGTGGC
CTACAGCACCATCTACGCAAATATTAGGCAGTTCTACGAGTCTGTAGAGCACTGGTTTCAGATGCAGTTA
AAAACGGCACCGCCGGAACTTCAAGGAGGATGGTTCACGAGCGACCTGAAATTTTACAATGTGCAGGACA
CCCTTTCGCACGACACCTTTGTTGCCATTTGTCTGGCCATGGCTGCATCACTTGCAGTGCTCCTATGCTT
CACCGTAAACATATTGATTTCCATCTACGCCGTACTAACCGTGTCGCTAAGTATTTTTAACACCGTGGCT
GTGCTCATCCTGCTCGGCTGGCAGCTTAACATCTTGGAGAGCATTGCGGTGAGCACGGCTATCGGTCTGG
CTGTGGACTTTAGCCTACATTACGGTATTCACTACCGGATGTCCCCGGTTAAGGAGAGATTGGCAGCCAC
ACAGTTTGTACTATCCCGCATCATTGGACCCACAGTGATGGCGGCCACCACAACTGGTCTAGCTGGCGGA
ATCATGATGGCATCCAACATATTGCCCTACATACAGATTGGCGTCTTCCTGGTCGTTGTCATGATCGTTA
GCTGGTTCTATGCCACTTTCTTTCTAATGAGTCTGCTTCGGGTTGCCGGTCCTCAGCATGGTTTTCTGGA
ACTCAAGTGGCCGTTGTGGAGCAAGCGAAGCAGTGGCAGCAGCAAGTTCTACGAGCGGAAACCCAGCCAA
GTGATCGCCAGCGAGCAGCTGCTGACCCCCACAAGCTCGGCCATCGTTGAGTTGGCGAACTCGGAGACGC
ACGAACTGGAGTCCCTAAACTCCAACAGCCTGATCAAAACCATTTCGGGCATCGAAAGCGCCCACGCATT
GTCCTCGCTGCCGAGGGACTTCGAGCACTCATTCCAGACGATGCACGAGTGCAAATATCAAACGTATCCG
TCTACATCCAATGGTACCTACCCATACGACGTCCCAGACTACGCTTGATCTAGAGGATCTTTGTGAAGGA
ACCTTACTTCTGTGGTGTGACATAATTGGACAAACTACCTACAGAGATTTAAAGCTCTAAGGTAAATATA
AAATTTTTAAGTGTATAATGTGTTAAACTACTGATTCTAATTGTTTGTGTATTTTAGATTCCAACCTATG
GAACTGATGAATGGGAGCAGTGGTGGAATGCCTTTAATGAGGAAAACCTGTTTTGCTCAGAAGAAATGCC
ATCTAGTGATGATGAGGCTACTGCTGACTCTCAACATTCTACTCCTCCAAAAAAGAAGAGAAAGGTAGAA
GACCCCAAGGACTTTCCTTCAGAATTGCTAAGTTTTTTGAGTCATGCTGTGTTTAGTAATAGAACTCTTG
CTTGCTTTGCTATTTACACCACAAAGGAAAAAGCTGCACTGCTATACAAGAAAATTATGGAAAAATATTT
GATGTATAGTGCCTTGACTAGAGATCATAATCAGCCATACCACATTTGTAGAGGTTTTACTTGCTTTAAA
AAACCTCCCACACCTCCCCCTGAACCTGAAACATAAAATGAATGCAATTGTTGTTGTTAACTTGTTTATT
GCAGCTTATAATGGTTACAAATAAAGCAATAGCATCACAAATTTCACAAATAAAGCATTTTTTTCACTGC
ATTCTAGTTGTGGTTTGTCCAAACTCATCAATGTATCTTATCATGTCTGGATCCACTAGTGTCGACGATG
TAGGTCACGGTCTCGAAGCCGCGGTGCGGGTGCCAGGGCGTGCCCTTGGGCTCCCCGGGCGCGTACTCCA
CCTCACCCATCTGGTCCATCATGATGAACGGGTCGAGGTGGCGGTAGTTGATCCCGGCGAACGCGCGGCG
CACCGGGAAGCCCTCGCCCTCGAAACCGCTGGGCGCGGTGGTCACGGTGAGCACGGGACGTGCGACGGCG
TCGGCGGGTGCGGATACGCGGGGCAGCGTCAGCGGGTTCTCGACGGTCACGGCGGGCATGTCGACACTAG
TTCTAGCCAGCTTTTGTTCCCTTTAGTGAGGGTTAATTTCGAGCTTGGCGTAATCATGGTCATAGCTGTT
TCCTGTGTGAAATTGTTATCCGCTCACAATTCCACACAACATACGAGCCGGAAGCATAAAGTGTAAAGCC
TGGGGTGCCTAATGAGTGAGCTAACTCACATTAATTGCGTTGCGCTCACTGCCCGCTTTCCAGTCGGGAA
ACCTGTCGTGCCAGCTGCATTAATGAATCGGCCAACGCGCGGGGAGAGGCGGTTTGCGTATTGGGCGCTC
TTCCGCTTCCTCGCTCACTGACTCGCTGCGCTCGGTCGTTCGGCTGCGGCGAGCGGTATCAGCTCACTCA
AAGGCGGTAATACGGTTATCCACAGAATCAGGGGATAACGCAGGAAAGAACATGTGAGCAAAAGGCCAGC
AAAAGGCCAGGAACCGTAAAAAGGCCGCGTTGCTGGCGTTTTTCCATAGGCTCCGCCCCCCTGACGAGCA
TCACAAAAATCGACGCTCAAGTCAGAGGTGGCGAAACCCGACAGGACTATAAAGATACCAGGCGTTTCCC
CCTGGAAGCTCCCTCGTGCGCTCTCCTGTTCCGACCCTGCCGCTTACCGGATACCTGTCCGCCTTTCTCC
CTTCGGGAAGCGTGGCGCTTTCTCATAGCTCACGCTGTAGGTATCTCAGTTCGGTGTAGGTCGTTCGCTC
CAAGCTGGGCTGTGTGCACGAACCCCCCGTTCAGCCCGACCGCTGCGCCTTATCCGGTAACTATCGTCTT
GAGTCCAACCCGGTAAGACACGACTTATCGCCACTGGCAGCAGCCACTGGTAACAGGATTAGCAGAGCGA
GGTATGTAGGCGGTGCTACAGAGTTCTTGAAGTGGTGGCCTAACTACGGCTACACTAGAAGAACAGTATT
TGGTATCTGCGCTCTGCTGAAGCCAGTTACCTTCGGAAAAAGAGTTGGTAGCTCTTGATCCGGCAAACAA
ACCACCGCTGGTAGCGGTGGTTTTTTTGTTTGCAAGCAGCAGATTACGCGCAGAAAAAAAGGATCTCAAG
AAGATCCTTTGATCTTTTCTACGGGGTCTGACGCTCAGTGGAACGAAAACTCACGTTAAGGGATTTTGGT
CATGAGATTATCAAAAAGGATCTTCACCTAGATCCTTTTAAATTAAAAATGAAGTTTTAAATCAATCTAA
AGTATATATGAGTAAACTTGGTCTGACAGTTACCAATGCTTAATCAGTGAGGCACCTATCTCAGCGATCT
GTCTATTTCGTTCATCCATAGTTGCCTGACTCCCCGTCGTGTAGATAACTACGATACGGGAGGGCTTACC
ATCTGGCCCCAGTGCTGCAATGATACCGCGAGACCCACGCTCACCGGCTCCAGATTTATCAGCAATAAAC
CAGCCAGCCGGAAGGGCCGAGCGCAGAAGTGGTCCTGCAACTTTATCCGCCTCCATCCAGTCTATTAATT
GTTGCCGGGAAGCTAGAGTAAGTAGTTCGCCAGTTAATAGTTTGCGCAACGTTGTTGCCATTGCTACAGG
CATCGTGGTGTCACGCTCGTCGTTTGGTATGGCTTCATTCAGCTCCGGTTCCCAACGATCAAGGCGAGTT
ACATGATCCCCCATGTTGTGCAAAAAAGCGGTTAGCTCCTTCGGTCCTCCGATCGTTGTCAGAAGTAAGT
TGGCCGCAGTGTTATCACTCATGGTTATGGCAGCACTGCATAATTCTCTTACTGTCATGCCATCCGTAAG
ATGCTTTTCTGTGACTGGTGAGTACTCAACCAAGTCATTCTGAGAATAGTGTATGCGGCGACCGAGTTGC
TCTTGCCCGGCGTCAATACGGGATAATACCGCGCCACATAGCAGAACTTTAAAAGTGCTCATCATTGGAA
AACGTTCTTCGGGGCGAAAACTCTCAAGGATCTTACCGCTGTTGAGATCCAGTTCGATGTAACCCACTCG
TGCACCCAACTGATCTTCAGCATCTTTTACTTTCACCAGCGTTTCTGGGTGAGCAAAAACAGGAAGGCAA
AATGCCGCAAAAAAGGGAATAAGGGCGACACGGAAATGTTGAATACTCATACTCTTCCTTTTTCAATATT
ATTGAAGCATTTATCAGGGTTATTGTCTCATGAGCGGATACATATTTGAATGTATTTAGAAAAATAAACA
AATAGGGGTTCCGCGCACATTTCCCCGAAAAGTGCCACCTAAATTGTAAGCGTTAATATTTTGTTAAAAT
TCGCGTTAAATTTTTGTTAAATCAGCTCATTTTTTAACCAATAGGCCGAAATCGGCAAAATCCCTTATAA
ATCAAAAGAATAGACCGAGATAGGGT
[37 nt withheld, positions 7517-7553]
AAAGAACGTGGACTCCAACGTCAAAGG
[49 nt withheld, positions 7581-7629]
T
[91 nt withheld, positions 7631-7721]
G
[124 nt withheld, positions 7723-7846]
CCCATTCGCCATTCAGGCTGCGCAACTGTTGGGAAGGGCGATCGGTGCGGGCCTCTTCGCTATTACGCCA
GCTGGCGAAAGGGGGATGTGCTGCAAGGCGATTAAGTTGGGTAACGCCAGGGTTTTCCCAGTCACGACGT
TGTAAAACGACGGCCAGTGAATTGTAATACGACTCACTATAGGGCGAATTGGGTACGTACCGGGCCCCTA
GTATGTATGTAAGTTAATAAAACCCATTTTTGCGGAAAGTAGATAAAAAAAACATTTTTTTTTTTTACTG
CACTGGATATCATTGAACTTATCTGATCAGTTTTAAATTTACTTCGATCCAAGGGTATTTGATGTACCAG
GTTCTTTCGATTACCTCTCACTCAAAATGACATTCCACTCAAAGTCAGCGCTGTTTGCCTCCTTCTCTGT
CCACAGAAATATCGCCGTCTCTTTCGCCGCTGCGTCCGCTATCTCTTTCGCCACCGTTTGTAGCGTTACG
TAGCGTCAATGTCCGCCTTCAGTTGCATTTTGTCAGCGGTTTCGTGACGAAGCTCCAAGCGGTTTACGCC
ATCAATTAAACACAAAGTGCTGTGCCAAAACTCCTCTCGCTTCTTATTTTTGTTTGTTTTTTGAGTGATT
GGGGTGGTGATTGGTTTTGGGTGGGTAAGCAGGGGAAAGTGTGAAAAATCCCGGCAATGGGCCAAGAGGA
TCAGGAGCTATTAATTCGCGGAGGCAGCAAACACCCATCTGCCGAGCATCTGAACAATGTGAGTAGTACA
TGTGCATACATCTTAAGTTCACTTGATCTATAGGAACTGCGATTGCAACATCAAATTGTCTGCGGCGTGA
GAACTGCGACCCACAAAAATCCCAAACCGCAATTGCACAAACAAATAGTGACACGAAACAGATTATTCTG
GTAGCTGTTCTCGCTATATAAGACAATTTTTGAGATCATATCATGATCAAGACATCTAAAGGCATTCATT
TTCGACTATATTCTTTTTTACAAAAAATATAACAACCAGATATTTTAAGCTGATCCTAGATGCACAAAAA
ATAAATAAAAGTATAAACCTACTTCGTAGGATACTTCGGGGTACTTTTTGTTCGGGGTTAGATGAGCATA
ACGCTTGTAGTTGATATTTGAGATCCCCTATCATTGCAGGGTGACAGCGGAGCGGCTTCGCAGAGCTGCA
TTAACCAGGGCTTCGGGCAGGCCAAAAACTACGGCACGCTCCGGCCACCCAGTCCGCCGGAGGACTCCGG
TTCAGGGAGCGGCCAACTAGCCGAGAACCTCACCTATGCCTGGCACAATATGGACATCTTTGGGGCGGTC
AATCAGCCGGGCTCCGGATGGCGGCAGCTGGTCAACCGGACACGCGGACTATTCTGCAACGAGCGACACA
TACCGGCGCCCAGGAAACATTTGCTCAAGAACGGTGAGTTTCTATTCGCAGTCGGCTGATCTGTGTGAAA
TCTTAATAAAGGGTCCAATTACCAATTTGAAACTCAGTTTGCGGCGTGGCCTATCCGGGCGAACTTTTGG
CCGTGATGGGCAGTTCCGGTGCCGGAAAGACGACCCTGCTGAATGCCCTTGCCTTTCGATCGCCGCAGGG
CATCCAAGTATCGCCATCCGGGATGCGACTGCTCAATGGCCAACCTGTGGACGCCAAGGAGATGCAGGCC
AGGTGCGCCTATGTCCAGCAGGATGACCTCTTTATCGGCTCCCTAACGGCCAGGGAACACCTGATTTTCC
AAGCCATGGTGCGGATGCCACGACATCTGACCTATCGGCAGCGAGTGGCCCGCGTGGATCAGGTGATCCA
GGAGCTTTCGCTCAGCAAATGTCAGCACACGATCATCGGTGTGCCCGGCAGGGTGAAAGGTCTGTCCGGC
GGAGAAAGGAAGCGTCTGGCATTCGCCTCCGAGGCTCTAACCGATCCGCCGCTTCTGATCTGCGATGAGC
CCACCTCCGGACTGGACTCCTTTACCGCCCACAGCGTCGTCCAGGTGCTGAAGAAGCTGTCGCAGAAGGG
CAAGACCGTCATCCTGACCATTCATCAGCCGTCTTCCGAGCTGTTTGAGCTCTTTGACAAGATCCTTCTG
ATGGCCGAGGGCAGGGTAGCTTTCTTGGGCACTCCCAGCGAAGCCGTCGACTTCTTTTCCTAGTGAGTTC
GATGTGTTTATTAAGGGTATCTAGTATTACATAACATCTCAACTCCTATCCAGCGTGGGTGCCCAGTGTC
CTACCAACTACAATCCGGCGGACTTTTACGTACAGGTGTTGGCCGTTGTGCCCGGACGGGAGATCGAGTC
CCGTGATCGGATCGCCAAGATATGCGACAATTTTGCCATTAGCAAAGTAGCCCGGGATATGGAGCAGTTG
TTGGCCACCAAAAATCTGGAGAAGCCACTGGAGCAGCCGGAGAATGGGTACACCTACAAGGCCACCTGGT
TCATGCAGTTCCGGGCGGTCCTGTGGCGATCCTGGCTGTCGGTGCTCAAGGAACCACTCCTCGTAAAAGT
GCGACTTATTCAGACAACGGTGAGTGGTTCCAGTGGAAACAAATGATATAACGCTTACAATTCTTGGAAA
CAAATTCGCTAGATTTTAGATAGAATTGCCTGATTCCACACCCTTCTTAGTTTTTTTCAATGAGATGTAT
AGTTTATAGTTTTGCAGAAGATAAATAAATTTCATTTAACTCGCGAATATTAATGAGATGCGAGTAACAT
TTTAATTTGCAGATGGTTGCCATCTTGATTGGCCTCATCTTTTTGGGCCAACAACTCACGCAAGTGGGTG
TGATGAATATCAACGGAGCCATCTTCCTCTTCCTGACCAACATGACCTTTCAAAACGTCTTTGCCACGAT
AAATGTAAGTCATGTTTAGAATACATTTGCATTTCAATAATTTACTAACTTTCTAATGAATCGATTCGAT
TTAGGTGTTCACCTCAGAGCTGCCAGTTTTTATGAGGGAGGCCCGAAGTCGACTTTATCGCTGTGACACA
TACTTTCTGGGCAAAACGATTGCCGAATTGCCGCTTTTTCTCACAGTGCCACTGGTCTTCACGGCGATTG
CCTATCCGATGATCGGACTGCGGGCCGGAGTGCTGCACTTCTTCAACTGCCTGGCGCTGGTCACTCTGGT
GGCCAATGTGTCAACGTCCTTCGGATATCTAATATCCTGCGCCAGCTCCTCGACCTCGATGGCGCTGTCT
GTGGGTCCGCCGGTTATCATACCATTCCTGCTCTTTGGCGGCTTCTTCTTGAACTCGGGCTCGGTGCCAG
TATACCTCAAATGGTTGTCGTACCTCTCATGGTTCCGTTACGCCAACGAGGGTCTGCTGATTAACCAATG
GGCGGACGTGGAGCCGGGCGAAATTAGCTGCACATCGTCGAACACCACGTGCCCCAGTTCGGGCAAGGTC
ATCCTGGAGACGCTTAACTTCTCCGCCGCCGATCTGCCGCTGGACTACGTGGGTCTGGCCATTCTCATCG
TGAGCTTCCGGGTGCTCGCATATCTGGCTCTAAGACTTCGGGCCCGACGCAAGGAGTAGCCGACATATAT
CCGAAATAACTGCTTGTTTTTTTTTTTTACCATTATTACCATCGTGTTTACTGTTTATTGCCCCCTCAAA
AAGCTAATGTAATTATATTTGTGCCAATAAAAACAAGATATGACCTATAGAATACAAGTATTTCCCCTTC
GAACATCCCCACAAGTAGACTTTGGATTTGTCTTCTAACCAAAAGACTTACACACCTGCATACCTTACAT
CAAAAACTCGTTTATCGCTACATAAAACACCGGGATATATTTTTTATATACATACTTTTCAAATCGCGCG
CCCTCTTCATAATTCACCTCCACCACACCACGTTTCGTAGTTGCTCTTTCGCTGTCTCCCACCCGCTCTC
CGCAACACATTCACCTTTTGTTCGACGACCTTGGAGCGACTGTCGTTAGTTCCGCGCGATTCGGTTCGCT
CAAATGGTTCCGAGTGGTTCATTTCGTCTCAATAGAAATTAGTAATAAATATTTGTATGTACAATTTATT
TGCTCCAATATATTTGTATATATTTCCCTCACAGCTATATTTATTCTAATTTAATATTATGACTTTTTAA
GGTAATTTTTTGTGACCTGTTCGGAGTGATTAGCGTTACAATTTGAACTGAAAGTGACATCCAGTGTTTG
TTCCTTGTGTAGATGCATCTCAAAAAAATGGTGGGCATAATAGTGTTGTTTATATATATCAAAAATAACA
ACTATAATAATAAGAATACATTTAATTTAGAAAATGCTTGGATTTCACTGGAACTAGGCTAGC
Features (pLannotate 1.2.2; 24 found; start..end, strand, type, name):
      1..34      -  protein_bind   loxP: Cre-mediated recombination occurs in the 8-bp core sequence (GCATACAT). Cre recombinase
     47..68      -  misc_feature   MCS (fragment): pUC18/19 multiple cloning site
     67..161     +  protein_bind   5X UAS: five tandem copies of the "ScaI site" 17-mer CGGAGTACTGTCCTCCG, an upstream activating sequence (UAS) that efficiently binds yeast Gal4 (Webster et al., 1988; Pfeiffer et al., 2010) GAL4
    180..418     +  promoter       hsp70 promoter: Drosophila melanogaster hsp70Bb promoter
    438..4142    +  CDS            disp: DISP_DROME - Experimental evidence at protein level: Swiss-Prot protein existence level 1. Segment polarity protein which functions in hedgehog (Hh) signaling. Regulates the trafficking and the release of cholesterol- modified hedgehog protein from cells of the posterior compartment (P cells) and is hence required for the effective production of the Hh signal. From Drosophila melanogaster (Fruit fly).
   4186..4260    +  CDS            small t antigen (fragment): SV40 (simian virus 40) small t antigen
   4262..4327    +  intron         small t intron: SV40 (simian virus 40) small t antigen intron
   4457..4477    +  CDS            SV40 NLS: nuclear localization signal of SV40 (simian virus 40) large T antigen
   4484..4618    +  CDS            LT_POVHA (fragment): Protein inferred from homology: Swiss-Prot protein existence level 3. Isoform large T antigen is a key early protein essential for both driving viral replication and inducing cellular transformation. Plays a role in viral genome replication by driving entry of quiescent cells into the cell cycle and by autoregulating the synthesis of viral early mRNA. Displays highly oncogenic activities by corrupting the host cellular checkpoint mechanisms that guard cell division and the transcription, replication, and repair of DNA. Participates in the modulation of cellular gene expression preceeding viral
   4643..4726    +  CDS            large T antigen (fragment): large T antigen from SV40 (simian virus 40)
   4749..4883    +  polyA_signal   SV40 poly(A) signal: SV40 polyadenylation signal
   4912..4981    +  protein_bind   attB: attB site for the φC31 integrase (Groth et al., 2000) phage φC31 integrase
   5200..5218    -  promoter       T3 promoter: promoter for bacteriophage T3 RNA polymerase
   5261..5283    -  protein_bind   lac operator (fragment): The lac repressor binds to the lac operator to inhibit transcription in E. coli. This inhibition can be relieved by adding lactose or isopropyl-β-D-thiogalactopyranoside (IPTG). lac repressor encoded by lacI
   5287..5317    -  promoter       lac promoter: promoter for the E. coli lac operon
   5332..5353    -  protein_bind   CAP binding site: CAP binding activates transcription in the presence of cAMP. E. coli catabolite activator protein
   5366..5458    -  CDS            lacI (fragment): lac repressor; lacI; The lac repressor binds to the lac operator to inhibit transcription in E. coli. This inhibition can be relieved by adding lactose or isopropyl-β-D-thiogalactopyranoside (IPTG).
   5641..6229    -  rep_origin     ori: high-copy-number ColE1/pMB1/pBR322/pUC origin of replication
   6400..7260    -  CDS            AmpR: β-lactamase; bla; confers resistance to ampicillin, carbenicillin, and related antibiotics
   7261..7365    -  promoter       AmpR promoter: bla
   7418..7846    -  rep_origin     f1 ori (sequence partly withheld): f1 bacteriophage origin of replication; arrow indicates direction of (+) strand synthesis
   7851..8008    -  CDS            lacZα (fragment): LacZα fragment of β-galactosidase; lacZ fragment
   8011..8029    +  promoter       T7 promoter: promoter for bacteriophage T7 RNA polymerase
   8054..12173   +  gene           mini-white: white; This modified version of the white gene lacks part of the first intron.
