[The description below was written by a language model from this plasmid's Addgene catalogue record and pLannotate feature annotations shown in this document.]
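Description:
pUAS attB V5 dDispatched WT HA is a roughly 12.2 kb Drosophila transgenesis and expression plasmid built on a pUAS/attB-type backbone. It is maintained in E. coli as a high-copy plasmid through a ColE1/pUC-type origin with ampicillin selection (AmpR with its own bla promoter). The backbone also retains an f1 origin, T3 and T7 promoters, and remnants of the lac promoter/lacZα region.

The payload is the wild-type Drosophila melanogaster dispatched (disp) coding sequence. It encodes the segment polarity protein that controls trafficking and release of cholesterol-modified Hedgehog from producing cells. The record lists an HA tag at the C terminus. The plasmid name also implies a V5 epitope, but neither tag is annotated separately in the feature table and the position of V5 is not stated. Expression is driven by five tandem Gal4-binding UAS sites placed upstream of the hsp70Bb minimal promoter, so transcription depends on Gal4 supplied by a driver line or a co-transfected plasmid, giving tissue- or stage-specific control. The transcript is processed using the SV40 small t intron and SV40 polyadenylation signal; the small t and large T antigen fragments and the NLS annotated here are simply part of that SV40 terminator block.

A φC31 attB site allows integrase-mediated insertion into a defined attP landing site in the fly genome. The mini-white gene provides an eye-colour marker for identifying transformants, and a single loxP site lies next to the expression cassette. The construct is intended for expressing tagged wild-type Dispatched in Drosophila, in the context of work on Dispatched cleavage and Hedgehog ligand release.
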