Addgene plasmid #126411: pUAS attB V5 dDispatched WT HA
Purpose: Expression of wild type dDispatched HA in Drosophila.
Depositing lab: Stacey Ogden. Depositing organization: St. Jude Children's Research Hospital. Publication: Cleavage activates dispatched for Sonic Hedgehog ligand release. Stewart DP, Marada S, Bodeen WJ, Truong A, Sakurada SM, Pandit T, Pruett-Miller SM, Ogden SK. Elife. 2018 Jan 23;7. pii: 31678. doi: 10.7554/eLife.31678. 31678 PubMed 29359685.
Backbone
  Vector backbone: pUAS
  Vector type: Insect Expression
Growth in bacteria
  Bacterial resistance: Ampicillin, 100 μg/mL
  Growth temperature: 37°C
  Growth strain: DH5alpha
  Copy number: High Copy
Gene/Insert
  Gene/Insert name: d-Dispatched1
  Species: D. melanogaster (fly)
  Entrez Gene: disp (a.k.a. Dmel_CG2019, CG2019, Disp, Dmel\CG2019, anon-WO0146227.1)
  Tag / fusion protein: HA (C terminal on insert)
  Cloning method: Restriction Enzyme; 5′ cloning site Unknown (unknown if destroyed); 3′ cloning site Unknown (unknown if destroyed)
Terms and licenses: Academic/Nonprofit Terms; Industry Terms: Not Available to Industry
How to cite: pUAS attB V5 dDispatched WT HA was a gift from Stacey Ogden (Addgene plasmid # 126411 ; http://n2t.net/addgene:126411 ; RRID:Addgene_126411)
